Addgene plasmid #129409: Slc1a3-CreERT2 Targeting Vector
Purpose: Gene targeting vector to knock-in 2A-CreERT2 into the mouse Slc1a3 locus in place of a STOP codon
Depositing lab: Walker Jackson. Depositing organization: Linkopings Universitet. Publication: Slc1a3-2A-CreERT2 mice reveal unique features of Bergmann glia and augment a growing collection of Cre drivers and effectors in the 129S4 genetic background. Kaczmarczyk L, Reichenbach N, Blank N, Jonson M, Dittrich L, Petzold GC, Jackson WS. Sci Rep. 2021 Mar 8;11(1):5412. doi: 10.1038/s41598-021-84887-2. PubMed 33686166.
Backbone
  Vector backbone: pBlueScript
  Total vector size (bp): 11426
  Vector type: Mammalian Expression, Mouse Targeting, Cre/Lox
  Selectable markers: Neomycin (select with G418)
Growth in bacteria
  Bacterial resistance: Ampicillin, 100 μg/mL
  Growth temperature: 37°C
  Growth strain: NEB Stable
  Copy number: High Copy
Gene/Insert
  Gene/Insert name: Slc1a3-2A-CreERT2 Targeting Vector
  Species: M. musculus (mouse)
  Entrez Gene: Slc1a3 (a.k.a. B430115D02Rik, Eaat1, GLAST, GLAST-1, GLU-T, GluT-1, Gmt1, MGluT1)
Terms and licenses: Academic/Nonprofit Terms; Industry Terms: Not Available to Industry
How to cite: Slc1a3-CreERT2 Targeting Vector was a gift from Walker Jackson (Addgene plasmid # 129409 ; http://n2t.net/addgene:129409 ; RRID:Addgene_129409)
