[The description below was written by a language model from this plasmid's Addgene catalogue record and pLannotate feature annotations shown in this document.]
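Description:
Slc1a3-CreERT2 Targeting Vector is a pBlueScript-based gene targeting plasmid of about 11.4 kb, designed for homologous recombination in mouse cells to knock a 2A-CreERT2 cassette into the Slc1a3 (GLAST/EAAT1) locus in place of the stop codon. It is propagated in E. coli as a high-copy plasmid through a ColE1/pUC-type origin with ampicillin resistance. It retains typical backbone elements, including an f1 origin, lac regulatory and lacZα remnants, and flanking T3 and T7 promoters.

The annotated payload begins with a fragment of the Slc1a3 coding sequence, lying within unannotated sequence that presumably forms the 5′ homology arm. This is followed after a short gap (consistent with the 2A peptide named in the record, though not annotated) by Cre recombinase fused to the ERT2 mutant estrogen receptor ligand-binding domain. After correct targeting, CreERT2 would be co-translated with the endogenous glutamate transporter from the native Slc1a3 transcript and released as a separate protein. This preserves transporter expression while placing tamoxifen-inducible Cre activity under the locus's own regulation.

Downstream sits a positive selection cassette flanked by two minimal FRT sites, in which PGK and EM7 promoters drive NeoR/KanR with a bGH polyadenylation signal. It allows G418 selection in mammalian cells and can later be excised with FLP recombinase. An unannotated stretch after the second FRT site likely represents the 3′ homology arm. Beyond it lies a PGK-driven herpes simplex virus thymidine kinase cassette with an SV40 poly(A) signal, which provides negative selection against random integrants.

The associated publication indicates the vector was used to generate Slc1a3-2A-CreERT2 driver mice on the 129S4 background, which were used to study Bergmann glia.
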