Features (pLannotate 1.2.2; 26 found; start..end, strand, type, name):
     21..125     +  promoter       AmpR promoter: bla
    126..986     +  CDS            AmpR: β-lactamase; bla; confers resistance to ampicillin, carbenicillin, and related antibiotics
   1157..1745    +  rep_origin     ori: high-copy-number ColE1/pMB1/pBR322/pUC origin of replication
   1928..2020    +  CDS            lacI (fragment): lac repressor; lacI; The lac repressor binds to the lac operator to inhibit transcription in E. coli. This inhibition can be relieved by adding lactose or isopropyl-β-D-thiogalactopyranoside (IPTG).
   2033..2054    +  protein_bind   CAP binding site: CAP binding activates transcription in the presence of cAMP. E. coli catabolite activator protein
   2069..2099    +  promoter       lac promoter: promoter for the E. coli lac operon
   2103..2125    +  protein_bind   lac operator (fragment): The lac repressor binds to the lac operator to inhibit transcription in E. coli. This inhibition can be relieved by adding lactose or isopropyl-β-D-thiogalactopyranoside (IPTG). lac repressor encoded by lacI
   2168..2186    +  promoter       T3 promoter: promoter for bacteriophage T3 RNA polymerase
   3094..3297    +  CDS            Slc1a3 (fragment): EAA1_MOUSE - Also known as Eaat1, Gmt1. Experimental evidence at protein level: Swiss-Prot protein existence level 1. Sodium-dependent, high-affinity amino acid transporter that mediates the uptake of L-glutamate and also L-aspartate and D-aspartate (PubMed:7903437, PubMed:28032905). Functions as a symporter that transports one amino acid molecule together with two or three Na(+) ions and one proton, in parallel with the counter-transport of one K(+) ion (By similarity). Plays a redundant role in the rapid removal of released glutamate from the synaptic cleft, which is essential for terminatin
   3368..4392    +  CDS            Cre (fragment): site-specific recombinase Cre is a site-specific recombinase from bacteriophage P1. Recombination occurs at loxP sequences.
   4405..5340    +  CDS            ERT2: mutated ligand-binding domain of the human estrogen receptor (Feil et al., 1997)
   5365..5398    +  protein_bind   FRT (minimal): supports FLP-mediated excision but not integration (Turan and Bode, 2011) FLP recombinase from the Saccharomyces cerevisiae 2μ plasmid
   5460..5959    +  promoter       PGK promoter: mouse phosphoglycerate kinase 1 promoter
   5971..6018    +  promoter       EM7 promoter: synthetic bacterial promoter&nbsp
   6037..6840    +  CDS            NeoR/KanR: aminoglycoside phosphotransferase from Tn5; aph(3')-II (or nptII); confers resistance to neomycin, kanamycin, and G418 (Geneticin®)
   6878..7102    +  polyA_signal   bGH poly(A) signal: bovine growth hormone polyadenylation signal
   7106..7127    +  promoter       SV40 promoter (fragment): SV40 enhancer and early promoter
   7164..7197    +  protein_bind   FRT (minimal): supports FLP-mediated excision but not integration (Turan and Bode, 2011) FLP recombinase from the Saccharomyces cerevisiae 2μ plasmid
   8854..9353    +  promoter       PGK promoter: mouse phosphoglycerate kinase 1 promoter
   9371..10498   +  CDS            TK: KITH_HHV11 - Experimental evidence at protein level: Swiss-Prot protein existence level 1. Catalyzes the transfer of the gamma-phospho group of ATP to thymidine to generate dTMP in the salvage pathway of pyrimidine synthesis. The dTMP serves as a substrate for DNA polymerase during viral DNA replication. Allows the virus to be reactivated and to grow in non-proliferative cells lacking a high concentration of phosphorylated nucleic acid precursors. From Human herpesvirus 1 (strain 17) (HHV-1) (Human herpes simplex virus 1). Used in molecular biology as a selectable marker to identify transfecte
  10506..10589   +  CDS            large T antigen (fragment): large T antigen from SV40 (simian virus 40)
  10612..10733   +  polyA_signal   SV40 poly(A) signal: SV40 polyadenylation signal
  10750..10775   -  misc_feature   MCS (fragment): pBluescript multiple cloning site
  10784..10802   -  promoter       T7 promoter: promoter for bacteriophage T7 RNA polymerase
  10810..10965   +  CDS            lacZα (fragment): LacZα fragment of β-galactosidase; lacZ fragment
  10970..11398   +  rep_origin     f1 ori (sequence partly withheld): f1 bacteriophage origin of replication; arrow indicates direction of (+) strand synthesis
>Addgene plasmid #129409 | Slc1a3-CreERT2 Targeting Vector | addgene full sequence | sequence record 259973 | Addgene NGS Result
GCACTTTTCGGGGAAATGTGCGCGGAACCCCTATTTGTTTATTTTTCTAAATACATTCAAATATGTATCC
GCTCATGAGACAATAACCCTGATAAATGCTTCAATAATATTGAAAAAGGAAGAGTATGAGTATTCAACAT
TTCCGTGTCGCCCTTATTCCCTTTTTTGCGGCATTTTGCCTTCCTGTTTTTGCTCACCCAGAAACGCTGG
TGAAAGTAAAAGATGCTGAAGATCAGTTGGGTGCACGAGTGGGTTACATCGAACTGGATCTCAACAGCGG
TAAGATCCTTGAGAGTTTTCGCCCCGAAGAACGTTTTCCAATGATGAGCACTTTTAAAGTTCTGCTATGT
GGCGCGGTATTATCCCGTATTGACGCCGGGCAAGAGCAACTCGGTCGCCGCATACACTATTCTCAGAATG
ACTTGGTTGAGTACTCACCAGTCACAGAAAAGCATCTTACGGATGGCATGACAGTAAGAGAATTATGCAG
TGCTGCCATAACCATGAGTGATAACACTGCGGCCAACTTACTTCTGACAACGATCGGAGGACCGAAGGAG
CTAACCGCTTTTTTGCACAACATGGGGGATCATGTAACTCGCCTTGATCGTTGGGAACCGGAGCTGAATG
AAGCCATACCAAACGACGAGCGTGACACCACGATGCCTGTAGCAATGGCAACAACGTTGCGCAAACTATT
AACTGGCGAACTACTTACTCTAGCTTCCCGGCAACAATTAATAGACTGGATGGAGGCGGATAAAGTTGCA
GGACCACTTCTGCGCTCGGCCCTTCCGGCTGGCTGGTTTATTGCTGATAAATCTGGAGCCGGTGAGCGTG
GGTCTCGCGGTATCATTGCAGCACTGGGGCCAGATGGTAAGCCCTCCCGTATCGTAGTTATCTACACGAC
GGGGAGTCAGGCAACTATGGATGAACGAAATAGACAGATCGCTGAGATAGGTGCCTCACTGATTAAGCAT
TGGTAACTGTCAGACCAAGTTTACTCATATATACTTTAGATTGATTTAAAACTTCATTTTTAATTTAAAA
GGATCTAGGTGAAGATCCTTTTTGATAATCTCATGACCAAAATCCCTTAACGTGAGTTTTCGTTCCACTG
AGCGTCAGACCCCGTAGAAAAGATCAAAGGATCTTCTTGAGATCCTTTTTTTCTGCGCGTAATCTGCTGC
TTGCAAACAAAAAAACCACCGCTACCAGCGGTGGTTTGTTTGCCGGATCAAGAGCTACCAACTCTTTTTC
CGAAGGTAACTGGCTTCAGCAGAGCGCAGATACCAAATACTGTTCTTCTAGTGTAGCCGTAGTTAGGCCA
CCACTTCAAGAACTCTGTAGCACCGCCTACATACCTCGCTCTGCTAATCCTGTTACCAGTGGCTGCTGCC
AGTGGCGATAAGTCGTGTCTTACCGGGTTGGACTCAAGACGATAGTTACCGGATAAGGCGCAGCGGTCGG
GCTGAACGGGGGGTTCGTGCACACAGCCCAGCTTGGAGCGAACGACCTACACCGAACTGAGATACCTACA
GCGTGAGCTATGAGAAAGCGCCACGCTTCCCGAAGGGAGAAAGGCGGACAGGTATCCGGTAAGCGGCAGG
GTCGGAACAGGAGAGCGCACGAGGGAGCTTCCAGGGGGAAACGCCTGGTATCTTTATAGTCCTGTCGGGT
TTCGCCACCTCTGACTTGAGCGTCGATTTTTGTGATGCTCGTCAGGGGGGCGGAGCCTATGGAAAAACGC
CAGCAACGCGGCCTTTTTACGGTTCCTGGCCTTTTGCTGGCCTTTTGCTCACATGTTCTTTCCTGCGTTA
TCCCCTGATTCTGTGGATAACCGTATTACCGCCTTTGAGTGAGCTGATACCGCTCGCCGCAGCCGAACGA
CCGAGCGCAGCGAGTCAGTGAGCGAGGAAGCGGAAGAGCGCCCAATACGCAAACCGCCTCTCCCCGCGCG
TTGGCCGATTCATTAATGCAGCTGGCACGACAGGTTTCCCGACTGGAAAGCGGGCAGTGAGCGCAACGCA
ATTAATGTGAGTTAGCTCACTCATTAGGCACCCCAGGCTTTACACTTTATGCTCCCGGCTCGTATGTTGT
GTGGAATTGTGAGCGGATAACAATTTCACACAGGAAACAGCTATGACCATGATTACGCCAAGCGCGCAAT
TAACCCTCACTAAAGGGAACAAAAGCTGGGTACCGGCGCGCCTTTTTATCCCAGCACGCTTCTCCAAGGA
GACTCTGTCCCATGCTTTGAGAACTGTTAGTACAATGGAAGGTGAATGAAAGAAAGAGAAAATGTTAAAT
AAACTCAGGAAAGAGGACTGGGGAAATGACTCATTTGGTATGGTTGCATGATGTGTGCATGAGGGCTTGA
GTTCCAGCCTCGGAACAGTGCCCATGTAAAAAGAGCAGAGCACAATGTCACACACCTATAAATCTCCAAC
ATTGGCACTGGAAAGGCAGAGGGAAGCAAGAGGACCCTTTGGAACGGCTAGCAAGCCAATCTAGCTAAAT
CTCCAGTGAGACACCTTATTTCAAAACAAAGTGGAGAATAATTAAAGACCACACTTCTGGCTTCCACACA
TATGTACATGCACACATAGAGCGTGTGCGGGTGCTCGAGCACACACACACACATGGGGGGGGGGGGGGAG
GTCCTCACTGTTCACCTTCTGTTTATAGTCACACTAAATAGCTGGAAACTAATCACTTACTTGTGATTAG
TTGTAGGTGTTGTGGGTCCAAGTATGAAATCATTCCACTATTACATTACCCAGAACTTAAAAGATACTTC
TTTTTTTTTTAAGATTTATTTATTTATTATATGTAAGTACACTGTAGCTGTCTTCAGACACTCCAGAAGA
GGGCGTCAGATCTCATTACAGATGGTTATGAGGCACCATGTGGTTGCTGGGAATTGAACTCAGGACCTCT
AGAAGAGCAGTCAGTGCTCTTAACCACTGAGCCATCTCTCCAGCCCCTAAAAGATCCTTCTAAAGCCTTC
TCCAGCCAACTCACGATAGGTGCTGGGATCTAGTGGTTTTCATGGGACCCTCTCTTTTCCTTCCTGCCTG
CCTCACCTGCAGGGACCGCCTCCGAACCACCACCAACGTACTGGGTGACTCCCTCGGAGCAGGGATTGTC
GAGCACTTGTCCCGACATGAACTGAAGAACCGAGATGTTGAAATGGGGAACTCGGTGATTGAGGAGAACG
AAATGAAGAAGCCGTATCAGCTGATTGCCCAGGACAATGAACCGGAGAAACCCGTGGCAGACAGCGAAAC
CAAGATGGGATCCGGAGCTACTAACTTCAGCCTGCTGAAGCAGGCTGGAGACGTGGAGGAGAACCCTGGA
CCTATGGCCAATTTACTGACCGTACACCAAAATTTGCCTGCATTACCGGTCGATGCAACGAGTGATGAGG
TTCGCAAGAACCTGATGGACATGTTCAGGGATCGCCAGGCGTTTTCTGAGCATACCTGGAAAATGCTTCT
GTCCGTTTGCCGGTCGTGGGCGGCATGGTGCAAGTTGAATAACCGGAAATGGTTTCCCGCAGAACCTGAA
GATGTTCGCGATTATCTTCTATATCTTCAGGCGCGCGGTCTGGCAGTAAAAACTATCCAGCAACATTTGG
GCCAGCTAAACATGCTTCATCGTCGGTCCGGGCTGCCACGACCAAGTGACAGCAATGCTGTTTCACTGGT
TATGCGGCGGATCCGAAAAGAAAACGTTGATGCCGGTGAACGTGCAAAACAGGCTCTAGCGTTCGAACGC
ACTGATTTCGACCAGGTTCGTTCACTCATGGAAAATAGCGATCGCTGCCAGGATATACGTAATCTGGCAT
TTCTGGGGATTGCTTATAACACCCTGTTACGTATAGCCGAAATTGCCAGGATCAGGGTTAAAGATATCTC
ACGTACTGACGGTGGGAGAATGTTAATCCATATTGGCAGAACGAAAACGCTGGTTAGCACCGCAGGTGTA
GAGAAGGCACTTAGCCTGGGGGTAACTAAACTGGTCGAGCGATGGATTTCCGTCTCTGGTGTAGCTGATG
ATCCGAATAACTACCTGTTTTGCCGGGTCAGAAAAAATGGTGTTGCCGCGCCATCTGCCACCAGCCAGCT
ATCAACTCGCGCCCTGGAAGGGATTTTTGAAGCAACTCATCGATTGATTTACGGCGCTAAGGATGACTCT
GGTCAGAGATACCTGGCCTGGTCTGGACACAGTGCCCGTGTCGGAGCCGCGCGAGATATGGCCCGCGCTG
GAGTTTCAATACCGGAGATCATGCAAGCTGGTGGCTGGACCAATGTAAATATTGTCATGAACTATATCCG
TAACCTGGATAGTGAAACAGGGGCAATGGTGCGCCTGCTGGAAGATGGCGATCTCGAGCCATCTGCTGGA
GACATGAGAGCTGCCAACCTTTGGCCAAGCCCGCTCATGATCAAACGCTCTAAGAAGAACAGCCTGGCCT
TGTCCCTGACGGCCGACCAGATGGTCAGTGCCTTGTTGGATGCTGAGCCCCCCATACTCTATTCCGAGTA
TGATCCTACCAGACCCTTCAGTGAAGCTTCGATGATGGGCTTACTGACCAACCTGGCAGACAGGGAGCTG
GTTCACATGATCAACTGGGCGAAGAGGGTGCCAGGCTTTGTGGATTTGACCCTCCATGATCAGGTCCACC
TTCTAGAATGTGCCTGGCTAGAGATCCTGATGATTGGTCTCGTCTGGCGCTCCATGGAGCACCCAGTGAA
GCTACTGTTTGCTCCTAACTTGCTCTTGGACAGGAACCAGGGAAAATGTGTAGAGGGCATGGTGGAGATC
TTCGACATGCTGCTGGCTACATCATCTCGGTTCCGCATGATGAATCTGCAGGGAGAGGAGTTTGTGTGCC
TCAAATCTATTATTTTGCTTAATTCTGGAGTGTACACATTTCTGTCCAGCACCCTGAAGTCTCTGGAAGA
GAAGGACCATATCCACCGAGTCCTGGACAAGATCACAGACACTTTGATCCACCTGATGGCCAAGGCAGGC
CTGACCCTGCAGCAGCAGCACCAGCGGCTGGCCCAGCTCCTCCTCATCCTCTCCCACATCAGGCACATGA
GTAACAAAGGCATGGAGCATCTGTACAGCATGAAGTGCAAGAACGTGGTGCCCCTCTATGACCTGCTGCT
GGAGGCGGCGGACGCCCACCGCCTACATGCGCCCACTAGCCGTGGAGGGGCATCCGTGGAGGAGACGGAC
CAAAGCCACTTGGCCACTGCGGGCTCTACTTCATCGCATTCCTTGCAAAAGTATTACATCACGGGGGAGG
CAGAGGGTTTCCCTGCCACAGCTTGAACGGACAGAGGGCCCTAAGAAGTTCCTATTCTCTAGAAAGTATA
GGAACTTCGTCGACATTTCTAAATTTAAATCTTAAGGCTAGCTTGGCTGCAGGTCGTCGAAATTCTACCG
GGTAGGGGAGGCGCTTTTCCCAAGGCAGTCTGGAGCATGCGCTTTAGCAGCCCCGCTGGGCACTTGGCGC
TACACAAGTGGCCTCTGGCCTCGCACACATTCCACATCCACCGGTAGGCGCCAACCGGCTCCGTTCTTTG
GTGGCCCCTTCGCGCCACCTTCTACTCCTCCCCTAGTCAGGAAGTTCCCCCCCGCCCCGCAGCTCGCGTC
GTGCAGGACGTGACAAATGGAAGTAGCACGTCTCACTAGTCTCGTGCAGATGGACAGCACCGCTGAGCAA
TGGAAGCGGGTAGGCCTTTGGGGCAGCGGCCAATAGCAGCTTTGCTCCTTCGCTTTCTGGGCTCAGAGGC
TGGGAAGGGGTGGGTCCGGGGGCGGGCTCAGGGGCGGGCTCAGGGGCGGGGCGGGCGCCCGAAGGTCCTC
CGGAGGCCCGGCATTCTGCACGCTTCAAAAGCGCACGTCTGCCGCGCTGTTCTCCTCTTCCTCATCTCCG
GGCCTTTCGACCTGCAGCCTGTTGACAATTAATCATCGGCATAGTATATCGGCATAGTATAATACGACAA
GGTGAGGAACTAAACCATGGGATCGGCCATTGAACAAGATGGATTGCACGCAGGTTCTCCGGCCGCTTGG
GTGGAGAGGCTATTCGGCTATGACTGGGCACAACAGACAATCGGCTGCTCTGATGCCGCCGTGTTCCGGC
TGTCAGCGCAGGGGCGCCCGGTTCTTTTTGTCAAGACCGACCTGTCCGGTGCCCTGAATGAACTGCAGGA
CGAGGCAGCGCGGCTATCGTGGCTGGCCACGACGGGCGTTCCTTGCGCAGCTGTGCTCGACGTTGTCACT
GAAGCGGGAAGGGACTGGCTGCTATTGGGCGAAGTGCCGGGGCAGGATCTCCTGTCATCTCACCTTGCTC
CTGCCGAGAAAGTATCCATCATGGCTGATGCAATGCGGCGGCTGCATACGCTTGATCCGGCTACCTGCCC
ATTCGACCACCAAGCGAAACATCGCATCGAGCGAGCACGTACTCGGATGGAAGCCGGTCTTGTCGATCAG
GATGATCTGGACGAAGAGCATCAGGGGCTCGCGCCAGCCGAACTGTTCGCCAGGCTCAAGGCGCGCATGC
CCGACGGCGATGATCTCGTCGTGACCCATGGCGATGCCTGCTTGCCGAATATCATGGTGGAAAATGGCCG
CTTTTCTGGATTCATCGACTGTGGCCGGCTGGGTGTGGCGGACCGCTATCAGGACATAGCGTTGGCTACC
CGTGATATTGCTGAAGAGCTTGGCGGCGAATGGGCTGACCGCTTCCTCGTGCTTTACGGTATCGCCGCTC
CCGATTCGCAGCGCATCGCCTTCTATCGCCTTCTTGACGAGTTCTTCTGAGGGGATCAATTCTCTAGAGC
TCGCTGATCAGCCTCGACTGTGCCTTCTAGTTGCCAGCCATCTGTTGTTTGCCCCTCCCCCGTGCCTTCC
TTGACCCTGGAAGGTGCCACTCCCACTGTCCTTTCCTAATAAAATGAGGAAATTGCATCGCATTGTCTGA
GTAGGTGTCATTCTATTCTGGGGGGTGGGGTGGGGCAGGACAGCAAGGGGGAGGATTGGGAAGACAATAG
CAGGCATGCTGGGGATGCGGTGGGCTCTATGGCTTCTGAGGCGGAAAGAACCAGCTGGGGCTCGACTAGA
GCTTGCGGAACCCTTCGAATTTCGAAGTTCCTATTCTCTAGAAAGTATAGGAACTTCAAGTTTAAACATG
TAGACGGACAGAGAAGTGCTTTCTTAAGCACCAAGTGTTGGAAACTGTTCTACAATGTATCCATCTCCCT
GGGCTCACTTTCCCAGTGAGCTCCTCTTTCCTCCCTACTCTGATAGGATTGGAAAACGGCCAAACACAAA
GGAGGGCTCTGCAGCAGCCCAAACCTATCGGTTTTAGCCTACATTTGAAAATTTTAAGTCATTTCATATT
ATTCTTACCAAGTAAGCTACTACAATCAAACACAGTTTCGATATTACCAATTTAGGTGGCAAACGATCCT
GTGCCATTGCTCTGTAAGTAAAAGAATTAAGCAAATGATAGGCTACCGAAAAAAAAAGTTTTAAAATCAA
CTTTCAAGATGTAAAAATCCTTCAGAATGCAACTGAGTTTTAATCTTAAAACATTACAACTTGATGAGCA
ATTATCAGTTACCCATTGAGTAGCTGAGAGGTTCCCATTTCTTCTGACTCCTGCCCTGACTTTGTCAGCA
TCAGGGCAATCCCCACATGCACACAGCACAGCTGTGAGGAGGAGCGGAGAGTGAGGCTCCCAAATGGTCT
AGAGTGAGCCTTGTCTCATCCATTGGCCTCAGTGTTCTCATCCGGAAAATGAGTGACTCCTAGACAGGCC
TCTCTAGCCCAAACTTCTGGAACATCAGGAAGGACCCTGCCCCTGTACACCATGAGGATCTCAGACAGGA
CACTTATTGGGAATGGACATTTCTCTCTAGGGGCAGGCTGTGTGTGGCTCACTAGATCCTGGGTTCAAAA
TGTTCGTTCTATCAGTAGACAGGTGGAAGGCCATCCTAGAAGGCCTATTGTCCTGTTTTGTTTTCCAATA
CTAGAGGCCCTCCCTTCTGGGGTACACTTCCCAAATCCAAGGGAAGACAGTCTCTTCAATTAGATGTCTA
GGAAATAAAGAGAAGACTAGCAAGTGTGCTCAAGTCTTAGTGTGGAACACTAAAGAGTGGAGAAAGAATA
GAGTATGGCCAACATTACAAAAGGGAGGATTCTTTGAAAGATCAGGAAAAGTTGGTTTTCTTTAAAGACT
AAAATGGAGAGCTATATCTCAACCCTTTTTCTGTTAGCCTAAACACTTCCTCTTCAGTCCCTAATCAGCC
CCCAAAGAAACGACGTCATAACACCACTTCCTCCTCATCTCCCAGTCCAACCAACCACATCTCTGGGACA
GATCCATACGCTGGGTGGATGGTCTCATTTCTGAAAAAGATTTTTTTTTTTTGGTTTTTTTATTTGTTTT
GTTTTTACTATTTTAACCAGGCGTTCTTAGGATGACAAAAACAACATACTCTTTTTTGTATAGAGATGTC
TCTTGACAAATCATTCAAAAGTCTCATCTAGAGTGGAGTGTGCTTGTTTATGTCCCTACCAAAAAAAAAA
AAAAAAAAAAGACAGATGAATCAGCATGAGGATAACATCACTGAGGATGGAAGAAAACACAGCAGGAGAA
TTCTTTTCAGGCGAGGCAGCTCCCAGGTTTAAAAGAGATTATATTCACTCCCTTAGGAATATCCAATCAA
AGATACTCAGTGAGAGCCATCTGACAGTACCAGCTGCTTCAGACTTTCTGAGCGAAAATGATGAATGGCC
GGCCACCCGGGTCCTAGGACGCGTAATTCTACCGGGTAGGGGAGGCGCTTTTCCCAAGGCAGTCTGGAGC
ATGCGCTTTAGCAGCCCCGCTGGGCACTTGGCGCTACACAAGTGGCCTCTGGCCTCGCACACATTCCACA
TCCACCGGTAGGCGCCAACCGGCTCCGTTCTTTGGTGGCCCCTTCGCGCCACCTTCTACTCCTCCCCTAG
TCAGGAAGTTCCCCCCCGCCCCGCAGCTCGCGTCGTGCAGGACGTGACAAATGGAAGTAGCACGTCTCAC
TAGTCTCGTGCAGATGGACAGCACCGCTGAGCAATGGAAGCGGGTAGGCCTTTGGGGCAGCGGCCAATAG
CAGCTTTGCTCCTTCGCTTTCTGGGCTCAGAGGCTGGGAAGGGGTGGGTCCGGGGGCGGGCTCAGGGGCG
GGCTCAGGGGCGGGGCGGGCGCCCGAAGGTCCTCCGGAGGCCCGGCATTCTGCACGCTTCAAAAGCGCAC
GTCTGCCGCGCTGTTCTCCTCTTCCTCATCTCCGGGCCTTTCGACCTGCAGGTAGCCACCATGGCTTCTT
ACCCTTGCCACCAGCATGCTTCCGCATTCGATCAAGCCGCTCGGAGCCGCGGACACAATAACAGGAGAAC
CGCATTGCGACCTCGGCGCCAGCAGAAAGCTACCGAGGTGAGACTGGAGCAGAAGATGCCTACGCTCCTG
AGAGTGTACATCGACGGCCCCCATGGCATGGGCAAGACTACTACCACTCAGCTGCTGGTCGCATTGGGGA
GCAGAGACGACATTGTGTATGTTCCGGAGCCCATGACATACTGGAGGGTGCTTGGGGCTAGTGAGACCAT
CGCAAACATCTATACTACCCAACATCGGCTCGATCAGGGGGAAATTAGCGCTGGAGATGCCGCCGTGGTA
ATGACCAGTGCTCAGATTACAATGGGAATGCCGTACGCTGTAACAGACGCTGTGCTGGCCCCCCATATTG
GCGGTGAAGCCGGGAGCAGCCACGCCCCTCCGCCAGCTCTGACCCTCATCTTTGATCGGCATCCTATTGC
TGCCCTCCTCTGCTACCCAGCAGCTCGCTACTTGATGGGGTCTATGACCCCCCAGGCCGTTCTTGCATTC
GTCGCCCTGATTCCCCCCACCCTGCCCGGTACGAACATCGTTCTGGGCGCTCTGCCTGAGGACCGGCACA
TCGACCGCCTTGCAAAGCGACAGAGACCTGGCGAGAGACTGGATCTGGCAATGCTGGCTGCCATCAGGCG
AGTGTACGGTCTCCTCGCCAACACCGTGAGATACTTGCAAGGTGGGGGCAGCTGGCGGGAAGACTGGGGC
CAGCTGTCCGGAGCAGCAGTGCCGCCCCAGGGAGCTGAGCCTCAGTCAAATGCTGGACCTAGACCCCATA
TCGGGGACACTCTGTTCACTCTCTTTAGAGCCCCTGAACTCCTGGCACCGAATGGCGATCTGTATAACGT
TTTCGCCTGGGCTCTCGACGTGCTGGCCAAGAGGCTTAGACCCATGCACGTCTTCATTTTGGATTACGAC
CAGTCCCCAGCAGGGTGTAGGGACGCTCTGCTCCAGCTGACCAGCGGTATGGTGCAAACACATGTTACTA
CCCCTGGCTCCATACCAACCATCTGTGATCTTGCCCGCACATTTGCCCGCGAAATGGGAGAGGCCAACTG
ATAAGGATCCTAATCAGCCATACCACATTTGTAGAGGTTTTACTTGCTTTAAAAAACCTCCCACACCTCC
CCCTGAACCTGAAACATAAAATGAATGCAATTGTTGTTGTTAACTTGTTTATTGCAGCTTATAATGGTTA
CAAATAAAGCAATAGCATCACAAATTTCACAAATAAAGCATTTTTTTCACTGCATTCTAGTTGTGGTTTG
TCCAAACTCATCAATGTATCTTAACAACCTAGGACGCGTAGCGGCCGCTCACCGCGGTGGAGCTCCAATT
CGCCCTATAGTGAGTCGTATTACGCGCGCTCACTGGCCGTCGTTTTACAACGTCGTGACTGGGAAAACCC
TGGCGTTACCCAACTTAATCGCCTTGCAGCACATCCCCCTTTCGCCAGCTGGCGTAATAGCGAAGAGGCC
CGCACCGATCGCCCTTCCCAACAGTTGCGCAGCCTGAATGGCGAATGGG
[124 nt withheld, positions 10970-11093]
C
[91 nt withheld, positions 11095-11185]
A
[49 nt withheld, positions 11187-11235]
CCTTTGACGTTGGAGTCCACGTTCTTT
[37 nt withheld, positions 11263-11299]
ACCCTATCTCGGTCTATTCTTTTGATTTATAAGGGATTTTGCCGATTTCGGCCTATTGGTTAAAAAATGA
GCTGATTTAACAAAAATTTAACGCGAATTTTAACAAAATATTAACGCTTACAATTTAGGTG
